>Addgene plasmid #230854 | pGH398 | addgene full sequence | sequence record 458322 | Addgene NGS Result
GTCGACGGATCGGGAGATCTCCCGATCCCCTATGGTGCACTCTCAGTACAATCTGCTCTGATGCCGCATA
GTTAAGCCAGTATCTGCTCCCTGCTTGTGTGTTGGAGGTCGCTGAGTAGTGCGCGAGCAAAATTTAAGCT
ACAACAAGGCAAGGCTTGACCGACAATTGCATGAAGAATCTGCTTAGGGTTAGGCGTTTTGCGCTGCTTC
GCGATGTACGGGCCAGATATACGCGTTGACATTGATTATTGACTAGTTATTAATAGTAATCAATTACGGG
GTCATTAGTTCATAGCCCATATATGGAGTTCCGCGTTACATAACTTACGGTAAATGGCCCGCCTGGCTGA
CCGCCCAACGACCCCCGCCCATTGACGTCAATAATGACGTATGTTCCCATAGTAACGCCAATAGGGACTT
TCCATTGACGTCAATGGGTGGAGTATTTACGGTAAACTGCCCACTTGGCAGTACATCAAGTGTATCATAT
GCCAAGTACGCCCCCTATTGACGTCAATGACGGTAAATGGCCCGCCTGGCATTATGCCCAGTACATGACC
TTATGGGACTTTCCTACTTGGCAGTACATCTACGTATTAGTCATCGCTATTACCATGGTGATGCGGTTTT
GGCAGTACATCAATGGGCGTGGATAGCGGTTTGACTCACGGGGATTTCCAAGTCTCCACCCCATTGACGT
CAATGGGAGTTTGTTTTGGCACCAAAATCAACGGGACTTTCCAAAATGTCGTAACAACTCCGCCCCATTG
ACGCAAATGGGCGGTAGGCGTGTACGGTGGGAGGTCTATATAAGCAGCGCGTTTTGCCTGTACTGGGTCT
CTCTGGTTAGACCAGATCTGAGCCTGGGAGCTCTCTGGCTAACTAGGGAACCCACTGCTTAAGCCTCAAT
AAAGCTTGCCTTGAGTGCTTCAAGTAGTGTGTGCCCGTCTGTTGTGTGACTCTGGTAACTAGAGATCCCT
CAGACCCTTTTAGTCAGTGTGGAAAATCTCTAGCAGTGGCGCCCGAACAGGGACTTGAAAGCGAAAGGGA
AACCAGAGGAGCTCTCTCGACGCAGGACTCGGCTTGCTGAAGCGCGCACGGCAAGAGGCGAGGGGCGGCG
ACTGGTGAGTACGCCAAAAATTTTGACTAGCGGAGGCTAGAAGGAGAGAGATGGGTGCGAGAGCGTCAGT
ATTAAGCGGGGGAGAATTAGATCGCGATGGGAAAAAATTCGGTTAAGGCCAGGGGGAAAGAAAAAATATA
AATTAAAACATATAGTATGGGCAAGCAGGGAGCTAGAACGATTCGCAGTTAATCCTGGCCTGTTAGAAAC
ATCAGAAGGCTGTAGACAAATACTGGGACAGCTACAACCATCCCTTCAGACAGGATCAGAAGAACTTAGA
TCATTATATAATACAGTAGCAACCCTCTATTGTGTGCATCAAAGGATAGAGATAAAAGACACCAAGGAAG
CTTTAGACAAGATAGAGGAAGAGCAAAACAAAAGTAAGACCACCGCACAGCAAGCGGCCGCTGATCTTCA
GACCTGGAGGAGGAGATATGAGGGACAATTGGAGAAGTGAATTATATAAATATAAAGTAGTAAAAATTGA
ACCATTAGGAGTAGCACCCACCAAGGCAAAGAGAAGAGTGGTGCAGAGAGAAAAAAGAGCAGTGGGAATA
GGAGCTTTGTTCCTTGGGTTCTTGGGAGCAGCAGGAAGCACTATGGGCGCAGCGTCAATGACGCTGACGG
TACAGGCCAGACAATTATTGTCTGGTATAGTGCAGCAGCAGAACAATTTGCTGAGGGCTATTGAGGCGCA
ACAGCATCTGTTGCAACTCACAGTCTGGGGCATCAAGCAGCTCCAGGCAAGAATCCTGGCTGTGGAAAGA
TACCTAAAGGATCAACAGCTCCTGGGGATTTGGGGTTGCTCTGGAAAACTCATTTGCACCACTGCTGTGC
CTTGGAATGCTAGTTGGAGTAATAAATCTCTGGAACAGATTTGGAATCACACGACCTGGATGGAGTGGGA
CAGAGAAATTAACAATTACACAAGCTTAATACACTCCTTAATTGAAGAATCGCAAAACCAGCAAGAAAAG
AATGAACAAGAATTATTGGAATTAGATAAATGGGCAAGTTTGTGGAATTGGTTTAACATAACAAATTGGC
TGTGGTATATAAAATTATTCATAATGATAGTAGGAGGCTTGGTAGGTTTAAGAATAGTTTTTGCTGTACT
TTCTATAGTGAATAGAGTTAGGCAGGGATATTCACCATTATCGTTTCAGACCCACCTCCCAACCCCGAGG
GGACCCGACAGGCCCGAAGGAATAGAAGAAGAAGGTGGAGAGAGAGACAGAGACAGATCCATTCGATTAG
TGAACGGATCGGCACTGCGTGCGCCAATTCTGCAGACAAATGGCAGTATTCATCCACAATTTTAAAAGAA
AAGGGGGGATTGGGGGGTACAGTGCAGGGGAAAGAATAGTAGACATAATAGCAACAGACATACAAACTAA
AGAATTACAAAAACAAATTACAAAAATTCAAAATTTTCGGGTTTATTACAGGGACAGCAGAGATCCAGTT
TGGTTAATTAGCTAGCTGCAAAGATGGATAAAGTTTTAAACAGAGAGGAATCTTTGCAGCTAATGGACCT
TCTAGGTCTTGAAAGGAGTGGGAATTGGCTCCGGTGCCCGTCAGTGGGCAGAGCGCACATCGCCCACAGT
CCCCGAGAAGTTGGGGGGAGGGGTCGGCAATTGAACCGGTGCCTAGAGAAGGTGGCGCGGGGTAAACTGG
GAAAGTGATGTCGTGTACTGGCTCCGCCTTTTTCCCGAGGGTGGGGGAGAACCGTATATAAGTGCAGTAG
TCGCCGTGAACGTTCTTTTTCGCAACGGGTTTGCCGCCAGAACACAGGTAAGTGCCGTGTGTGGTTCCCG
CGGGCCTGGCCTCTTTACGGGTTATGGCCCTTGCGTGCCTTGAATTACTTCCACCTGGCTGCAGTACGTG
ATTCTTGATCCCGAGCTTCGGGTTGGAAGTGGGTGGGAGAGTTCGAGGCCTTGCGCTTAAGGAGCCCCTT
CGCCTCGTGCTTGAGTTGAGGCCTGGCCTGGGCGCTGGGGCCGCCGCGTGCGAATCTGGTGGCACCTTCG
CGCCTGTCTCGCTGCTTTCGATAAGTCTCTAGCCATTTAAAATTTTTGATGACCTGCTGCGACGCTTTTT
TTCTGGCAAGATAGTCTTGTAAATGCGGGCCAAGATCTGCACACTGGTATTTCGGTTTTTGGGGCCGCGG
GCGGCGACGGGGCCCGTGCGTCCCAGCGCACATGTTCGGCGAGGCGGGGCCTGCGAGCGCGGCCACCGAG
AATCGGACGGGGGTAGTCTCAAGCTGGCCGGCCTGCTCTGGTGCCTGGCCTCGCGCCGCCGTGTATCGCC
CCGCCCTGGGCGGCAAGGCTGGCCCGGTCGGCACCAGTTGCGTGAGCGGAAAGATGGCCGCTTCCCGGCC
CTGCTGCAGGGAGCTCAAAATGGAGGACGCGGCGCTCGGGAGAGCGGGCGGGTGAGTCACCCACACAAAG
GAAAAGGGCCTTTCCGTCCTCAGCCGTCGCTTCATGTGACTCCACGGAGTACCGGGCGCCGTCCAGGCAC
CTCGATTAGTTCTCGAGCTTTTGGAGTACGTCGTCTTTAGGTTGGGGGGAGGGGTTTTATGCGATGGAGT
TTCCCCACACTGAGTGGGTGGAGACTGAAGTTAGGCCAGCTTGGCACTTGATGTAATTCTCCTTGGAATT
TGCCCTTTTTGAGTTTGGATCTTGGTTCATTCTCAAGCCTCAGACAGTGGTTCAAAGTTTTTTTCTTCCA
TTTCAGGTGTCGTGACGTACGGCCACCATGAGCTCAGAGACTGGCCCAGTGGCTGTGGACCCCACATTGA
GACGGCGGATCGAGCCCCATGAGTTTGAGGTATTCTTCGATCCGAGAGAGCTCCGCAAGGAGACCTGCCT
GCTTTACGAAATTAATTGGGGGGGCCGGCACTCCATTTGGCGACATACATCACAGAACACTAACAAGCAC
GTCGAAGTCAACTTCATCGAGAAGTTCACGACAGAAAGATATTTCTGTCCGAACACAAGGTGCAGCATTA
CCTGGTTTCTCAGCTGGAGCCCATGCGGCGAATGTAGTAGGGCCATCACTGAATTCCTGTCAAGGTATCC
CCACGTCACTCTGTTTATTTACATCGCAAGGCTGTACCACCACGCTGACCCCCGCAATCGACAAGGCCTG
CGGGATTTGATCTCTTCAGGTGTGACTATCCAAATTATGACTGAGCAGGAGTCAGGATACTGCTGGAGAA
ACTTTGTGAATTATAGCCCGAGTAATGAAGCCCACTGGCCTAGGTATCCCCATCTGTGGGTACGACTGTA
CGTTCTTGAACTGTACTGCATCATACTGGGCCTGCCTCCTTGTCTCAACATTCTGAGAAGGAAGCAGCCA
CAGCTGACATTCTTTACCATCGCTCTTCAGTCTTGTCATTACCAGCGACTGCCCCCACACATTCTCTGGG
CCACCGGGTTGAAAAGCGGCAGCGAGACTCCCGGGACCTCAGAGTCCGCCACACCCGAAAGTGACAAGAA
GTACAGCATCGGCCTGGACATCGGCACCAACTCTGTGGGCTGGGCCGTGATCACCGACGAGTACAAGGTG
CCCAGCAAGAAATTCAAGGTGCTGGGCAACACCGACCGGCACAGCATCAAGAAGAACCTGATCGGAGCCC
TGCTGTTCGACAGCGGCGAAACAGCCGAGGCCACCCGGCTGAAGAGAACCGCCAGAAGAAGATACACCAG
ACGGAAGAACCGGATCTGCTATCTGCAAGAGATCTTCAGCAACGAGATGGCCAAGGTGGACGACAGCTTC
TTCCACAGACTGGAAGAGTCCTTCCTGGTGGAAGAGGATAAGAAGCACGAGCGGCACCCCATCTTCGGCA
ACATCGTGGACGAGGTGGCCTACCACGAGAAGTACCCCACCATCTACCACCTGAGAAAGAAACTGGTGGA
CAGCACCGACAAGGCCGACCTGCGGCTGATCTATCTGGCCCTGGCCCACATGATCAAGTTCCGGGGCCAC
TTCCTGATCGAGGGCGACCTGAACCCCGACAACAGCGACGTGGACAAGCTGTTCATCCAGCTGGTGCAGA
CCTACAACCAGCTGTTCGAGGAAAACCCCATCAACGCCAGCGGCGTGGACGCCAAGGCCATCCTGTCTGC
CAGACTGAGCAAGAGCAGACGGCTGGAAAATCTGATCGCCCAGCTGCCCGGCGAGAAGAAGAATGGCCTG
TTCGGCAACCTGATTGCCCTGAGCCTGGGCCTGACCCCCAACTTCAAGAGCAACTTCGACCTGGCCGAGG
ATGCCAAACTGCAGCTGAGCAAGGACACCTACGACGACGACCTGGACAACCTGCTGGCCCAGATCGGCGA
CCAGTACGCCGACCTGTTTCTGGCCGCCAAGAACCTGTCCGACGCCATCCTGCTGAGCGACATCCTGAGA
GTGAACACCGAGATCACCAAGGCCCCCCTGAGCGCCTCTATGATCAAGAGATACGACGAGCACCACCAGG
ACCTGACCCTGCTGAAAGCTCTCGTGCGGCAGCAGCTGCCTGAGAAGTACAAAGAGATTTTCTTCGACCA
GAGCAAGAACGGCTACGCCGGCTACATTGACGGCGGAGCCAGCCAGGAAGAGTTCTACAAGTTCATCAAG
CCCATCCTGGAAAAGATGGACGGCACCGAGGAACTGCTCGTGAAGCTGAACAGAGAGGACCTGCTGCGGA
AGCAGCGGACCTTCGACAACGGCAGCATCCCCCACCAGATCCACCTGGGAGAGCTGCACGCCATTCTGCG
GCGGCAGGAAGATTTTTACCCATTCCTGAAGGACAACCGGGAAAAGATCGAGAAGATCCTGACCTTCCGC
ATCCCCTACTACGTGGGCCCTCTGGCCAGGGGAAACAGCAGATTCGCCTGGATGACCAGAAAGAGCGAGG
AAACCATCACCCCCTGGAACTTCGAGGAAGTGGTGGACAAGGGCGCTTCCGCCCAGAGCTTCATCGAGCG
GATGACCAACTTCGATAAGAACCTGCCCAACGAGAAGGTGCTGCCCAAGCACAGCCTGCTGTACGAGTAC
TTCACCGTGTATAACGAGCTGACCAAAGTGAAATACGTGACCGAGGGAATGAGAAAGCCCGCCTTCCTGA
GCGGCGAGCAGAAAAAGGCCATCGTGGACCTGCTGTTCAAGACCAACCGGAAAGTGACCGTGAAGCAGCT
GAAAGAGGACTACTTCAAGAAAATCGAGTGCTTCGACTCCGTGGAAATCTCCGGCGTGGAAGATCGGTTC
AACGCCTCCCTGGGCACATACCACGATCTGCTGAAAATTATCAAGGACAAGGACTTCCTGGACAATGAGG
AAAACGAGGACATTCTGGAAGATATCGTGCTGACCCTGACACTGTTTGAGGACAGAGAGATGATCGAGGA
ACGGCTGAAAACCTATGCCCACCTGTTCGACGACAAAGTGATGAAGCAGCTGAAGCGGCGGAGATACACC
GGCTGGGGCAGGCTGAGCCGGAAGCTGATCAACGGCATCCGGGACAAGCAGTCCGGCAAGACAATCCTGG
ATTTCCTGAAGTCCGACGGCTTCGCCAACAGAAACTTCATGCAGCTGATCCACGACGACAGCCTGACCTT
TAAAGAGGACATCCAGAAAGCCCAGGTGTCCGGCCAGGGCGATAGCCTGCACGAGCACATTGCCAATCTG
GCCGGCAGCCCCGCCATTAAGAAGGGCATCCTGCAGACAGTGAAGGTGGTGGACGAGCTCGTGAAAGTGA
TGGGCCGGCACAAGCCCGAGAACATCGTGATCGAAATGGCCAGAGAGAACCAGACCACCCAGAAGGGACA
GAAGAACAGCCGCGAGAGAATGAAGCGGATCGAAGAGGGCATCAAAGAGCTGGGCAGCCAGATCCTGAAA
GAACACCCCGTGGAAAACACCCAGCTGCAGAACGAGAAGCTGTACCTGTACTACCTGCAGAATGGGCGGG
ATATGTACGTGGACCAGGAACTGGACATCAACCGGCTGTCCGACTACGATGTGGACCACATCGTGCCTCA
GAGCTTTCTGAAGGACGACTCCATCGACAACAAGGTGCTGACCAGAAGCGACAAGGCCCGGGGCAAGAGC
GACAACGTGCCCTCCGAAGAGGTCGTGAAGAAGATGAAGAACTACTGGCGGCAGCTGCTGAACGCCAAGC
TGATTACCCAGAGAAAGTTCGACAATCTGACCAAGGCCGAGAGAGGCGGCCTGAGCGAACTGGATAAGGC
CGGCTTCATCAAGAGACAGCTGGTGGAAACCCGGCAGATCACAAAGCACGTGGCACAGATCCTGGACTCC
CGGATGAACACTAAGTACGACGAGAATGACAAGCTGATCCGGGAAGTGAAAGTGATCACCCTGAAGTCCA
AGCTGGTGTCCGATTTCCGGAAGGATTTCCAGTTTTACAAAGTGCGCGAGATCAACAACTACCACCACGC
CCACGACGCCTACCTGAACGCCGTCGTGGGAACCGCCCTGATCAAAAAGTACCCTAAGCTGGAAAGCGAG
TTCGTGTACGGCGACTACAAGGTGTACGACGTGCGGAAGATGATCGCCAAGAGCGAGCAGGAAATCGGCA
AGGCTACCGCCAAGTACTTCTTCTACAGCAACATCATGAACTTTTTCAAGACCGAGATTACCCTGGCCAA
CGGCGAGATCCGGAAGCGGCCTCTGATCGAGACAAACGGCGAAACCGGGGAGATCGTGTGGGATAAGGGC
CGGGATTTTGCCACCGTGCGGAAAGTGCTGAGCATGCCCCAAGTGAATATCGTGAAAAAGACCGAGGTGC
AGACAGGCGGCTTCAGCAAAGAGTCTATCCTGCCCAAGAGGAACAGCGATAAGCTGATCGCCAGAAAGAA
GGACTGGGACCCTAAGAAGTACGGCGGCTTCGACAGCCCCACCGTGGCCTATTCTGTGCTGGTGGTGGCC
AAAGTGGAAAAGGGCAAGTCCAAGAAACTGAAGAGTGTGAAAGAGCTGCTGGGGATCACCATCATGGAAA
GAAGCAGCTTCGAGAAGAATCCCATCGACTTTCTGGAAGCCAAGGGCTACAAAGAAGTGAAAAAGGACCT
GATCATCAAGCTGCCTAAGTACTCCCTGTTCGAGCTGGAAAACGGCCGGAAGAGAATGCTGGCCTCTGCC
GGCGAACTGCAGAAGGGAAACGAACTGGCCCTGCCCTCCAAATATGTGAACTTCCTGTACCTGGCCAGCC
ACTATGAGAAGCTGAAGGGCTCCCCCGAGGATAATGAGCAGAAACAGCTGTTTGTGGAACAGCACAAGCA
CTACCTGGACGAGATCATCGAGCAGATCAGCGAGTTCTCCAAGAGAGTGATCCTGGCCGACGCTAATCTG
GACAAAGTGCTGTCCGCCTACAACAAGCACCGGGATAAGCCCATCAGAGAGCAGGCCGAGAATATCATCC
ACCTGTTTACCCTGACCAATCTGGGAGCCCCTGCCGCCTTCAAGTACTTTGACACCACCATCGACCGGAA
GAGGTACACCAGCACCAAAGAGGTGCTGGACGCCACCCTGATCCACCAGAGCATCACCGGCCTGTACGAG
ACACGGATCGACCTGTCTCAGCTGGGAGGCGACAGCGCTGGAGGAGGTGGAAGCGGAGGAGGAGGAAGCG
GAGGAGGAGGTAGCGGACCTAAGAAAAAGAGGAAGGTGGCGGCCGCTGGATCCGAGGGCAGAGGAAGTCT
GCTAACATGCGGTGACGTCGAGGAGAATCCTGGCCCAATGGCCAAGCCTTTGTCTCAAGAAGAATCCACC
CTCATTGAAAGAGCAACGGCTACAATCAACAGCATCCCCATCTCTGAAGACTACAGCGTCGCCAGCGCAG
CTCTCTCTAGCGACGGCCGCATCTTCACTGGTGTCAATGTATATCATTTTACTGGGGGACCTTGTGCAGA
ACTCGTGGTGCTGGGCACTGCTGCTGCTGCGGCAGCTGGCAACCTGACTTGTATCGTCGCGATCGGAAAT
GAGAACAGGGGCATCTTGAGCCCCTGCGGACGGTGCCGACAGGTGCTTCTCGATCTGCATCCTGGGATCA
AAGCCATAGTGAAGGACAGTGATGGACAGCCGACGGCAGTTGGGATTCGTGAATTGCTGCCCTCTGGTTA
TGTGTGGGAGGGCTAAGAATTCGATATCAAGCTTATCGGTAATCAACCTCTGGATTACAAAATTTGTGAA
AGATTGACTGGTATTCTTAACTATGTTGCTCCTTTTACGCTATGTGGATACGCTGCTTTAATGCCTTTGT
ATCATGCTATTGCTTCCCGTATGGCTTTCATTTTCTCCTCCTTGTATAAATCCTGGTTGCTGTCTCTTTA
TGAGGAGTTGTGGCCCGTTGTCAGGCAACGTGGCGTGGTGTGCACTGTGTTTGCTGACGCAACCCCCACT
GGTTGGGGCATTGCCACCACCTGTCAGCTCCTTTCCGGGACTTTCGCTTTCCCCCTCCCTATTGCCACGG
CGGAACTCATCGCCGCCTGCCTTGCCCGCTGCTGGACAGGGGCTCGGCTGTTGGGCACTGACAATTCCGT
GGTGTTGTCGGGGAAATCATCGTCCTTTCCTTGGCTGCTCGCCTGTGTTGCCACCTGGATTCTGCGCGGG
ACGTCCTTCTGCTACGTCCCTTCGGCCCTCAATCCAGCGGACCTTCCTTCCCGCGGCCTGCTGCCGGCTC
TGCGGCCTCTTCCGCGTCTTCGCCTTCGCCCTCAGACGAGTCGGATCTCCCTTTGGGCCGCCTCCCCGCA
TCGATACCGTCGACCTCGAGACCTAGAAAAACATGGAGCAATCACAAGTAGCAATACAGCAGCTACCAAT
GCTGATTGTGCCTGGCTAGAAGCACAAGAGGAGGAGGAGGTGGGTTTTCCAGTCACACCTCAGGTACCTT
TAAGACCAATGACTTACAAGGCAGCTGTAGATCTTAGCCACTTTTTAAAAGAAAAGGGGGGACTGGAAGG
GCTAATTCACTCCCAACGAAGACAAGATATCCTTGATCTGTGGATCTACCACACACAAGGCTACTTCCCT
GATTGGCAGAACTACACACCAGGGCCAGGGATCAGATATCCACTGACCTTTGGATGGTGCTACAAGCTAG
TACCAGTTGAGCAAGAGAAGGTAGAAGAAGCCAATGAAGGAGAGAACACCCGCTTGTTACACCCTGTGAG
CCTGCATGGGATGGATGACCCGGAGAGAGAAGTATTAGAGTGGAGGTTTGACAGCCGCCTAGCATTTCAT
CACATGGCCCGAGAGCTGCATCCGGACTGTACTGGGTCTCTCTGGTTAGACCAGATCTGAGCCTGGGAGC
TCTCTGGCTAACTAGGGAACCCACTGCTTAAGCCTCAATAAAGCTTGCCTTGAGTGCTTCAAGTAGTGTG
TGCCCGTCTGTTGTGTGACTCTGGTAACTAGAGATCCCTCAGACCCTTTTAGTCAGTGTGGAAAATCTCT
AGCAGGGCCCGTTTAAACCCGCTGATCAGCCTCGACTGTGCCTTCTAGTTGCCAGCCATCTGTTGTTTGC
CCCTCCCCCGTGCCTTCCTTGACCCTGGAAGGTGCCACTCCCACTGTCCTTTCCTAATAAAATGAGGAAA
TTGCATCGCATTGTCTGAGTAGGTGTCATTCTATTCTGGGGGGTGGGGTGGGGCAGGACAGCAAGGGGGA
GGATTGGGAAGACAATAGCAGGCATGCTGGGGATGCGGTGGGCTCTATGGCTTCTGAGGCGGAAAGAACC
AGCTGGGGCTCTAGGGGGTATCCCC
[124 nt withheld, positions 10876-10999]
C
[91 nt withheld, positions 11001-11091]
A
[49 nt withheld, positions 11093-11141]
CCTTTGACGTTGGAGTCCACGTTCTTT
[37 nt withheld, positions 11169-11205]
ACCCTATCTCGGTCTATTCTTTTGATTTATAAGGGATTTTGCCGATTTCGGCCTATTGGTTAAAAAATGA
GCTGATTTAACAAAAATTTAACGCGAATTAATTCTGTGGAATGTGTGTCAGTTAGGGTGTGGAAAGTCCC
CAGGCTCCCCAGCAGGCAGAAGTATGCAAAGCATGCATCTCAATTAGTCAGCAACCAGGTGTGGAAAGTC
CCCAGGCTCCCCAGCAGGCAGAAGTATGCAAAGCATGCATCTCAATTAGTCAGCAACCATAGTCCCGCCC
CTAACTCCGCCCATCCCGCCCCTAACTCCGCCCAGTTCCGCCCATTCTCCGCCCCATGGCTGACTAATTT
TTTTTATTTATGCAGAGGCCGAGGCCGCCTCTGCCTCTGAGCTATTCCAGAAGTAGTGAGGAGGCTTTTT
TGGAGGCCTAGGCTTTTGCAAAAAGCTCCCGGGAGCTTGTATATCCATTTTCGGATCTGATCAGCACGTG
TTGACAATTAATCATCGGCATAGTATATCGGCATAGTATAATACGACAAGGTGAGGAACTAAACCATGGC
CAAGTTGACCAGTGCCGTTCCGGTGCTCACCGCGCGCGACGTCGCCGGAGCGGTCGAGTTCTGGACCGAC
CGGCTCGGGTTCTCCCGGGACTTCGTGGAGGACGACTTCGCCGGTGTGGTCCGGGACGACGTGACCCTGT
TCATCAGCGCGGTCCAGGACCAGGTGGTGCCGGACAACACCCTGGCCTGGGTGTGGGTGCGCGGCCTGGA
CGAGCTGTACGCCGAGTGGTCGGAGGTCGTGTCCACGAACTTCCGGGACGCCTCCGGGCCGGCCATGACC
GAGATCGGCGAGCAGCCGTGGGGGCGGGAGTTCGCCCTGCGCGACCCGGCCGGCAACTGCGTGCACTTCG
TGGCCGAGGAGCAGGACTGACACGTGCTACGAGATTTCGATTCCACCGCCGCCTTCTATGAAAGGTTGGG
CTTCGGAATCGTTTTCCGGGACGCCGGCTGGATGATCCTCCAGCGCGGGGATCTCATGCTGGAGTTCTTC
GCCCACCCCAACTTGTTTATTGCAGCTTATAATGGTTACAAATAAAGCAATAGCATCACAAATTTCACAA
ATAAAGCATTTTTTTCACTGCATTCTAGTTGTGGTTTGTCCAAACTCATCAATGTATCTTATCATGTCTG
TATACCGTCGACCTCTAGCTAGAGCTTGGCGTAATCATGGTCATAGCTGTTTCCTGTGTGAAATTGTTAT
CCGCTCACAATTCCACACAACATACGAGCCGGAAGCATAAAGTGTAAAGCCTGGGGTGCCTAATGAGTGA
GCTAACTCACATTAATTGCGTTGCGCTCACTGCCCGCTTTCCAGTCGGGAAACCTGTCGTGCCAGCTGCA
TTAATGAATCGGCCAACGCGCGGGGAGAGGCGGTTTGCGTATTGGGCGCTCTTCCGCTTCCTCGCTCACT
GACTCGCTGCGCTCGGTCGTTCGGCTGCGGCGAGCGGTATCAGCTCACTCAAAGGCGGTAATACGGTTAT
CCACAGAATCAGGGGATAACGCAGGAAAGAACATGTGAGCAAAAGGCCAGCAAAAGGCCAGGAACCGTAA
AAAGGCCGCGTTGCTGGCGTTTTTCCATAGGCTCCGCCCCCCTGACGAGCATCACAAAAATCGACGCTCA
AGTCAGAGGTGGCGAAACCCGACAGGACTATAAAGATACCAGGCGTTTCCCCCTGGAAGCTCCCTCGTGC
GCTCTCCTGTTCCGACCCTGCCGCTTACCGGATACCTGTCCGCCTTTCTCCCTTCGGGAAGCGTGGCGCT
TTCTCATAGCTCACGCTGTAGGTATCTCAGTTCGGTGTAGGTCGTTCGCTCCAAGCTGGGCTGTGTGCAC
GAACCCCCCGTTCAGCCCGACCGCTGCGCCTTATCCGGTAACTATCGTCTTGAGTCCAACCCGGTAAGAC
ACGACTTATCGCCACTGGCAGCAGCCACTGGTAACAGGATTAGCAGAGCGAGGTATGTAGGCGGTGCTAC
AGAGTTCTTGAAGTGGTGGCCTAACTACGGCTACACTAGAAGAACAGTATTTGGTATCTGCGCTCTGCTG
AAGCCAGTTACCTTCGGAAAAAGAGTTGGTAGCTCTTGATCCGGCAAACAAACCACCGCTGGTAGCGGTG
GTTTTTTTGTTTGCAAGCAGCAGATTACGCGCAGAAAAAAAGGATCTCAAGAAGATCCTTTGATCTTTTC
TACGGGGTCTGACGCTCAGTGGAACGAAAACTCACGTTAAGGGATTTTGGTCATGAGATTATCAAAAAGG
ATCTTCACCTAGATCCTTTTAAATTAAAAATGAAGTTTTAAATCAATCTAAAGTATATATGAGTAAACTT
GGTCTGACAGTTACCAATGCTTAATCAGTGAGGCACCTATCTCAGCGATCTGTCTATTTCGTTCATCCAT
AGTTGCCTGACTCCCCGTCGTGTAGATAACTACGATACGGGAGGGCTTACCATCTGGCCCCAGTGCTGCA
ATGATACCGCGAGACCCACGCTCACCGGCTCCAGATTTATCAGCAATAAACCAGCCAGCCGGAAGGGCCG
AGCGCAGAAGTGGTCCTGCAACTTTATCCGCCTCCATCCAGTCTATTAATTGTTGCCGGGAAGCTAGAGT
AAGTAGTTCGCCAGTTAATAGTTTGCGCAACGTTGTTGCCATTGCTACAGGCATCGTGGTGTCACGCTCG
TCGTTTGGTATGGCTTCATTCAGCTCCGGTTCCCAACGATCAAGGCGAGTTACATGATCCCCCATGTTGT
GCAAAAAAGCGGTTAGCTCCTTCGGTCCTCCGATCGTTGTCAGAAGTAAGTTGGCCGCAGTGTTATCACT
CATGGTTATGGCAGCACTGCATAATTCTCTTACTGTCATGCCATCCGTAAGATGCTTTTCTGTGACTGGT
GAGTACTCAACCAAGTCATTCTGAGAATAGTGTATGCGGCGACCGAGTTGCTCTTGCCCGGCGTCAATAC
GGGATAATACCGCGCCACATAGCAGAACTTTAAAAGTGCTCATCATTGGAAAACGTTCTTCGGGGCGAAA
ACTCTCAAGGATCTTACCGCTGTTGAGATCCAGTTCGATGTAACCCACTCGTGCACCCAACTGATCTTCA
GCATCTTTTACTTTCACCAGCGTTTCTGGGTGAGCAAAAACAGGAAGGCAAAATGCCGCAAAAAAGGGAA
TAAGGGCGACACGGAAATGTTGAATACTCATACTCTTCCTTTTTCAATATTATTGAAGCATTTATCAGGG
TTATTGTCTCATGAGCGGATACATATTTGAATGTATTTAGAAAAATAAACAAATAGGGGTTCCGCGCACA
TTTCCCCGAAAAGTGCCACCTGAC
Features (pLannotate 1.2.2; 34 found; start..end, strand, type, name):
     31..83      -  misc_feature   bom (fragment): basis of mobility region from pBR322
    238..617     +  enhancer       CMV enhancer: human cytomegalovirus immediate early enhancer
    618..817     +  promoter       CMV promoter: human cytomegalovirus (CMV) immediate early promoter
    835..1015    +  LTR            5' LTR (truncated): truncated 5' long terminal repeat (LTR) from HIV-1
   1062..1187    +  misc_feature   HIV-1 Ψ: packaging signal of human immunodeficiency virus type 1
   1171..1534    +  CDS            HIV-1 gag (fragment): gag protein from human immunodeficiency virus 1; gag
   1680..1913    +  misc_feature   RRE: The Rev response element (RRE) of HIV-1 allows for Rev-dependent mRNA export from the nucleus to the cytoplasm.
   2290..2390    +  CDS            Rev (fragment): human immunodeficiency virus 1 (HIV-1) Rev protein; rev; enhances nuclear export of unspliced and incompletely spliced viral mRNAs
   2440..2557    +  misc_feature   cPPT/CTS: central polypurine tract and central termination sequence of HIV-1
   2614..2680    +  CDS            small t antigen (fragment): SV40 (simian virus 40) small t antigen
   2687..3865    +  promoter       EF-1α promoter: strong constitutive promoter for human elongation factor EF-1α
   3878..4564    +  CDS            Apobec1: ABEC1_RAT - Experimental evidence at protein level: Swiss-Prot protein existence level 1. Catalytic component of the apolipoprotein B mRNA editing enzyme complex which is responsible for the postranscriptional editing of a CAA codon for Gln to a UAA codon for stop in the APOB mRNA. May also play a role in the epigenetic regulation of gene expression by participating in DNA demethylation. From Rattus norvegicus (Rat).
   4565..4612    +  CDS            ABE(7.10) (fragment): adenine base editor comprising wild-type E. coli TadA fused to the evolved TadA*(7.10) mutant (Gaudelli et al., 2017)
   4613..8713    +  CDS            dCas9: catalytically dead mutant of the Cas9 endonuclease from the Streptococcus pyogenes Type II CRISPR/Cas system RNA-guided DNA-binding protein that lacks endonuclease activity due to the D10A mutation in the RuvC catalytic domain and the N863A mutation in the HNH catalytic domain
   8858..9256    +  CDS            BSD: blasticidin S deaminase; Aspergillus terreus BSD; confers resistance to blasticidin
   9257..9278    +  misc_feature   MCS (fragment): pBluescript multiple cloning site
   9281..9869    +  misc_feature   WPRE: woodchuck hepatitis virus posttranscriptional regulatory element
   9806..10387   +  CDS            nef (fragment): NEF_HV1H2 - Experimental evidence at protein level: Swiss-Prot protein existence level 1. Extracellular Nef protein targets CD4(+) T-lymphocytes for apoptosis by interacting with CXCR4 surface receptors. From Human immunodeficiency virus type 1 group M subtype B (isolate HXB2) (HIV-1).
  10394..10574   +  LTR            5' LTR (truncated): truncated 5' long terminal repeat (LTR) from HIV-1
  10606..10830   +  polyA_signal   bGH poly(A) signal: bovine growth hormone polyadenylation signal
  10834..10855   +  promoter       SV40 promoter (fragment): SV40 enhancer and early promoter
  10876..11304   +  rep_origin     f1 ori (sequence partly withheld): f1 bacteriophage origin of replication; arrow indicates direction of (+) strand synthesis
  11318..11647   +  promoter       SV40 promoter: SV40 enhancer and early promoter
  11695..11742   +  promoter       EM7 promoter: synthetic bacterial promoter&nbsp
  11761..12135   +  CDS            BleoR: antibiotic-binding protein; Sh ble from Streptoalloteichus hindustanus; confers resistance to bleomycin, phleomycin, and Zeocin™
  12145..12270   +  CDS            ble (fragment): BLE_KLEPN - Experimental evidence at protein level: Swiss-Prot protein existence level 1. Binding protein with a strong affinity to the bleomycin family of antibiotics. Binds to CL990; an antimitotic-antibiotic compound. From Klebsiella pneumoniae.
  12265..12386   +  polyA_signal   SV40 poly(A) signal: SV40 polyadenylation signal
  12457..12479   -  protein_bind   lac operator (fragment): The lac repressor binds to the lac operator to inhibit transcription in E. coli. This inhibition can be relieved by adding lactose or isopropyl-β-D-thiogalactopyranoside (IPTG). lac repressor encoded by lacI
  12483..12513   -  promoter       lac promoter: promoter for the E. coli lac operon
  12528..12549   -  protein_bind   CAP binding site: CAP binding activates transcription in the presence of cAMP. E. coli catabolite activator protein
  12562..12654   -  CDS            lacI (fragment): lac repressor; lacI; The lac repressor binds to the lac operator to inhibit transcription in E. coli. This inhibition can be relieved by adding lactose or isopropyl-β-D-thiogalactopyranoside (IPTG).
  12837..13425   -  rep_origin     ori: high-copy-number ColE1/pMB1/pBR322/pUC origin of replication
  13596..14456   -  CDS            AmpR: β-lactamase; bla; confers resistance to ampicillin, carbenicillin, and related antibiotics
  14457..14561   -  promoter       AmpR promoter: bla
