[The description below was written by a language model from this plasmid's Addgene catalogue record and pLannotate feature annotations shown in this document.]
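Description:
pGH398 is a lentiviral transfer plasmid for mammalian expression of a cytosine base editor, built on the pGH125 backbone. It is maintained in E. coli through a high-copy ColE1/pUC-type origin with ampicillin resistance, and the backbone also carries an f1 origin and an SV40/EM7-driven bleomycin/Zeocin resistance cassette that lies outside the viral region. The viral portion follows a third-generation layout. A CMV enhancer/promoter drives a truncated HIV-1 5' LTR, followed by the Ψ packaging signal with a partial gag sequence, the RRE for Rev-dependent export of the genomic RNA, and the cPPT/CTS. A downstream truncated LTR and a bGH polyadenylation signal close the unit.

Between the LTRs, the human EF-1α promoter drives a single open reading frame. Rat APOBEC1 cytidine deaminase is joined by a short linker, which the annotation tool matched to a base-editor linker fragment, to Streptococcus pyogenes Cas9. According to the purpose line, this is followed by a T2A peptide and the blasticidin S deaminase gene, so that editor and selection marker are made from one transcript. A WPRE downstream enhances expression. The automated annotation labels the Cas9 as dCas9 (D10A/N863A), whereas the record names it "n'Cas9", suggesting a nickase variant; the exact mutations are not stated. The T2A itself is not annotated, although an unannotated gap sits between Cas9 and BSD. The backbone modification field mentions insertion of PmCDA1 in place of dCas9, which does not match the rAPOBEC1 insert seen in the feature table and insert name.

The associated study concerns optimizing diversifying base editors for high-throughput mutational scanning. This points to use in making blasticidin-selected cell lines that stably express the editor.
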