Addgene plasmid #230854: pGH398
Purpose: Ef1a-rAPOBEC1-n'Cas9-T2A-BlastR-wPRE
Depositing lab: Gaelen Hess. Depositing organization: University of Wisconsin, Madison. Publication: Toward optimizing diversifying base editors for high-throughput mutational scanning studies. Schwartz CI, Abell NS, Li A, Aradhana, Tycko J, Truong A, Montgomery SB, Hess GT. Nucleic Acids Res. 2025 Jun 20;53(12):gkaf620. doi: 10.1093/nar/gkaf620. PubMed 40613705.
Backbone
  Vector backbone: pGH125
  Modifications to backbone: Inserted PmCDA1 instead of dCas9
  Vector type: Mammalian Expression, Lentiviral
  Selectable markers: Blasticidin
Growth in bacteria
  Bacterial resistance: Ampicillin, 100 μg/mL
  Growth temperature: 37°C
  Growth strain: NEB Stable
  Copy number: High Copy
Gene/Insert
  Gene/Insert name: rAPOBEC1-n'Cas9
Terms and licenses: Academic/Nonprofit Terms; Industry Terms: Not Available to Industry
Depositor comments: Please visit https://doi.org/10.1101/2024.11.18.621003 for the bioRxiv preprint.
How to cite: pGH398 was a gift from Gaelen Hess (Addgene plasmid # 230854 ; http://n2t.net/addgene:230854 ; RRID:Addgene_230854)
